>Addgene plasmid #137796 | mVenus-RnBarr1 | addgene full sequence | sequence record 273181 | Addgene NGS Result
GTGATGCGGTTTTGGCAGTACATCAATGGGCGTGGATAGCGGTTTGACTCACGGGGATTTCCAAGTCTCC
ACCCCATTGACGTCAATGGGAGTTTGTTTTGGCACCAAAATCAACGGGACTTTCCAAAATGTCGTAACAA
CTCCGCCCCATTGACGCAAATGGGCGGTAGGCGTGTACGGTGGGAGGTCTATATAAGCAGAGCTGGTTTA
GTGAACCGTCAGATCCGCTAGCGCTACCGGTCGCCACCATGGTGAGCAAGGGCGAGGAGCTGTTCACCGG
GGTGGTGCCCATCCTGGTCGAGCTGGACGGCGACGTAAACGGCCACAAGTTCAGCGTGTCCGGCGAGGGC
GAGGGCGATGCCACCTACGGCAAGCTGACCCTGAAGCTGATCTGCACCACCGGCAAGCTGCCCGTGCCCT
GGCCCACCCTCGTGACCACCCTGGGCTACGGCCTGCAGTGCTTCGCCCGCTACCCCGACCACATGAAGCA
GCACGACTTCTTCAAGTCCGCCATGCCCGAAGGCTACGTCCAGGAGCGCACCATCTTCTTCAAGGACGAC
GGCAACTACAAGACCCGCGCCGAGGTGAAGTTCGAGGGCGACACCCTGGTGAACCGCATCGAGCTGAAGG
GCATCGACTTCAAGGAGGACGGCAACATCCTGGGGCACAAGCTGGAGTACAACTACAACAGCCACAACGT
CTATATCACCGCCGACAAGCAGAAGAACGGCATCAAGGCCAACTTCAAGATCCGCCACAACATCGAGGAC
GGCGGCGTGCAGCTCGCCGACCACTACCAGCAGAACACCCCCATCGGCGACGGCCCCGTGCTGCTGCCCG
ACAACCACTACCTGAGCTACCAGTCCAAGCTGAGCAAAGACCCCAACGAGAAGCGCGATCACATGGTCCT
GCTGGAGTTCGTGACCGCCGCCGGGATCACTCTCGGCATGGACGAGCTGTACAAGTCCGGAATGGGCGAC
AAAGGGACACGAGTGTTCAAGAAGGCAAGCCCCAATGGAAAGCTCACCGTCTACCTGGGAAAGCGGGACT
TTGTGGACCACATTGACCTGGTGGACCCCGTGGATGGCGTGGTCCTGGTGGATCCTGAGTATCTCAAAGA
AAGGCGAGTCTACGTGACACTGACCTGCGCCTTCCGGTATGGCCGGGAAGACCTGGATGTCTTGGGTCTG
ACTTTTCGCAAAGACCTGTTTGTGGCTAACGTGCAGTCCTTCCCACCGGCCCCTGAGGACAAGAAGCCAC
TGACTCGGCTACAAGAGCGACTCATCAAGAAGCTGGGCGAGCATGCCTACCCCTTCACCTTTGAGATCCC
GCCAAACCTTCCGTGCTCAGTCACATTGCAACCTGGGCCTGAGGACACAGGGAAGGCCTGCGGTGTGGAT
TATGAAGTGAAAGCCTTCTGTGCTGAGAACCTGGAGGAGAAGATCCACAAAAGGAATTCTGTGCGGCTAG
TCATCCGGAAGGTTCAATATGCCCCTGAGAGGCCTGGCCCTCAGCCCACGGCTGAGACCACCAGACAGTT
CCTCATGTCGGACAAGCCCCTGCACCTTGAGGCATCTCTGGATAAGGAGATCTATTATCATGGAGAACCC
ATCAGCGTCAATGTCCATGTCACCAACAACACCAACAAGACTGTGAAGAAGATCAAGATCTCGGTGCGCC
AGTATGCAGACATCTGTCTCTTCAACACAGCTCAGTACAAGTGCCCAGTGGCCATGGAGGAAGCTGATGA
TACTGTGGCACCCAGCTCAACATTCTGCAAGGTCTACACACTGACTCCCTTCCTGGCAAACAACAGAGAG
AAGCGGGGGCTTGCCCTCGACGGGAAGCTCAAGCATGAAGACACAAATCTGGCTTCCAGCACTCTGTTGC
GGGAAGGCGCCAACCGTGAAATCCTGGGTATCATTGTTTCCTACAAAGTCAAAGTGAAGCTGGTGGTGTC
CCGGGGCGGCCTGTTGGGAGACCTTGCATCCAGTGACGTGGCTGTGGAACTGCCCTTTACCTTAATGCAC
CCCAAGCCTAAAGAGGAGCCCCCACATCGGGAAGTTCCAGAGAGCGAGACTCCAGTAGACACCAATCTCA
TAGAGCTTGACACCAATGATGACGACATTGTGTTTGAGGACTTTGCTCGTCAGCGGCTGAAAGGCATGAA
GGATGACAAGGACGAAGAGGATGATGGCACCGGCTCTCCACACCTCAACAACAGATAAAAGCTTCGAATT
CTGCAGTCGACGGTACCGCGGGCCCGGGATCCACCGGATCTAGATAACTGATCATAATCAGCCATACCAC
ATTTGTAGAGGTTTTACTTGCTTTAAAAAACCTCCCACACCTCCCCCTGAACCTGAAACATAAAATGAAT
GCAATTGTTGTTGTTAACTTGTTTATTGCAGCTTATAATGGTTACAAATAAAGCAATAGCATCACAAATT
TCACAAATAAAGCATTTTTTTCACTGCATTCTAGTTGTGGTTTGTCCAAACTCATCAATGTATCTTAAGG
CGTAAATTGTAAGCGTTAATATTTTGTTAAAATTCGCGTTAAATTTTTGTTAAATCAGCTCATTTTTTAA
CCAATAGGCCGAAATCGGCAAAATCCCTTATAAATCAAAAGAATAGACCGAGATAGGGT
[37 nt withheld, positions 2650-2686]
AAAGAACGTGGACTCCAACGTCAAAGG
[49 nt withheld, positions 2714-2762]
T
[91 nt withheld, positions 2764-2854]
G
[124 nt withheld, positions 2856-2979]
CAGGTGGCACTTTTCGGGGAAATGTGCGCGGAACCCCTATTTGTTTATTTTTCTAAATACATTCAAATAT
GTATCCGCTCATGAGACAATAACCCTGATAAATGCTTCAATAATATTGAAAAAGGAAGAGTCCTGAGGCG
GAAAGAACCAGCTGTGGAATGTGTGTCAGTTAGGGTGTGGAAAGTCCCCAGGCTCCCCAGCAGGCAGAAG
TATGCAAAGCATGCATCTCAATTAGTCAGCAACCAGGTGTGGAAAGTCCCCAGGCTCCCCAGCAGGCAGA
AGTATGCAAAGCATGCATCTCAATTAGTCAGCAACCATAGTCCCGCCCCTAACTCCGCCCATCCCGCCCC
TAACTCCGCCCAGTTCCGCCCATTCTCCGCCCCATGGCTGACTAATTTTTTTTATTTATGCAGAGGCCGA
GGCCGCCTCGGCCTCTGAGCTATTCCAGAAGTAGTGAGGAGGCTTTTTTGGAGGCCTAGGCTTTTGCAAA
GATCGATCAAGAGACAGGATGAGGATCGTTTCGCATGATTGAACAAGATGGATTGCACGCAGGTTCTCCG
GCCGCTTGGGTGGAGAGGCTATTCGGCTATGACTGGGCACAACAGACAATCGGCTGCTCTGATGCCGCCG
TGTTCCGGCTGTCAGCGCAGGGGCGCCCGGTTCTTTTTGTCAAGACCGACCTGTCCGGTGCCCTGAATGA
ACTGCAAGACGAGGCAGCGCGGCTATCGTGGCTGGCCACGACGGGCGTTCCTTGCGCAGCTGTGCTCGAC
GTTGTCACTGAAGCGGGAAGGGACTGGCTGCTATTGGGCGAAGTGCCGGGGCAGGATCTCCTGTCATCTC
ACCTTGCTCCTGCCGAGAAAGTATCCATCATGGCTGATGCAATGCGGCGGCTGCATACGCTTGATCCGGC
TACCTGCCCATTCGACCACCAAGCGAAACATCGCATCGAGCGAGCACGTACTCGGATGGAAGCCGGTCTT
GTCGATCAGGATGATCTGGACGAAGAGCATCAGGGGCTCGCGCCAGCCGAACTGTTCGCCAGGCTCAAGG
CGAGCATGCCCGACGGCGAGGATCTCGTCGTGACCCATGGCGATGCCTGCTTGCCGAATATCATGGTGGA
AAATGGCCGCTTTTCTGGATTCATCGACTGTGGCCGGCTGGGTGTGGCGGACCGCTATCAGGACATAGCG
TTGGCTACCCGTGATATTGCTGAAGAGCTTGGCGGCGAATGGGCTGACCGCTTCCTCGTGCTTTACGGTA
TCGCCGCTCCCGATTCGCAGCGCATCGCCTTCTATCGCCTTCTTGACGAGTTCTTCTGAGCGGGACTCTG
GGGTTCGAAATGACCGACCAAGCGACGCCCAACCTGCCATCACGAGATTTCGATTCCACCGCCGCCTTCT
ATGAAAGGTTGGGCTTCGGAATCGTTTTCCGGGACGCCGGCTGGATGATCCTCCAGCGCGGGGATCTCAT
GCTGGAGTTCTTCGCCCACCCTAGGGGGAGGCTAACTGAAACACGGAAGGAGACAATACCGGAAGGAACC
CGCGCTATGACGGCAATAAAAAGACAGAATAAAACGCACGGTGTTGGGTCGTTTGTTCATAAACGCGGGG
TTCGGTCCCAGGGCTGGCACTCTGTCGATACCCCACCGAGACCCCATTGGGGCCAATACGCCCGCGTTTC
TTCCTTTTCCCCACCCCACCCCCCAAGTTCGGGTGAAGGCCCAGGGCTCGCAGCCAACGTCGGGGCGGCA
GGCCCTGCCATAGCCTCAGGTTACTCATATATACTTTAGATTGATTTAAAACTTCATTTTTAATTTAAAA
GGATCTAGGTGAAGATCCTTTTTGATAATCTCATGACCAAAATCCCTTAACGTGAGTTTTCGTTCCACTG
AGCGTCAGACCCCGTAGAAAAGATCAAAGGATCTTCTTGAGATCCTTTTTTTCTGCGCGTAATCTGCTGC
TTGCAAACAAAAAAACCACCGCTACCAGCGGTGGTTTGTTTGCCGGATCAAGAGCTACCAACTCTTTTTC
CGAAGGTAACTGGCTTCAGCAGAGCGCAGATACCAAATACTGTTCTTCTAGTGTAGCCGTAGTTAGGCCA
CCACTTCAAGAACTCTGTAGCACCGCCTACATACCTCGCTCTGCTAATCCTGTTACCAGTGGCTGCTGCC
AGTGGCGATAAGTCGTGTCTTACCGGGTTGGACTCAAGACGATAGTTACCGGATAAGGCGCAGCGGTCGG
GCTGAACGGGGGGTTCGTGCACACAGCCCAGCTTGGAGCGAACGACCTACACCGAACTGAGATACCTACA
GCGTGAGCTATGAGAAAGCGCCACGCTTCCCGAAGGGAGAAAGGCGGACAGGTATCCGGTAAGCGGCAGG
GTCGGAACAGGAGAGCGCACGAGGGAGCTTCCAGGGGGAAACGCCTGGTATCTTTATAGTCCTGTCGGGT
TTCGCCACCTCTGACTTGAGCGTCGATTTTTGTGATGCTCGTCAGGGGGGCGGAGCCTATGGAAAAACGC
CAGCAACGCGGCCTTTTTACGGTTCCTGGCCTTTTGCTGGCCTTTTGCTCACATGTTCTTTCCTGCGTTA
TCCCCTGATTCTGTGGATAACCGTATTACCGCCATGCATTAGTTATTAATAGTAATCAATTACGGGGTCA
TTAGTTCATAGCCCATATATGGAGTTCCGCGTTACATAACTTACGGTAAATGGCCCGCCTGGCTGACCGC
CCAACGACCCCCGCCCATTGACGTCAATAATGACGTATGTTCCCATAGTAACGCCAATAGGGACTTTCCA
TTGACGTCAATGGGTGGAGTATTTACGGTAAACTGCCCACTTGGCAGTACATCAAGTGTATCATATGCCA
AGTACGCCCCCTATTGACGTCAATGACGGTAAATGGCCCGCCTGGCATTATGCCCAGTACATGACCTTAT
GGGACTTTCCTACTTGGCAGTACATCTACGTATTAGTCATCGCTATTACCATG
Features (pLannotate 1.2.2; 15 found; start..end, strand, type, name):
      1..204     +  promoter       CMV promoter: human cytomegalovirus (CMV) immediate early promoter
    249..965     +  CDS            mVenus: mVenus is a basic (constitutively fluorescent) yellow fluorescent protein published in 2006, derived from Aequorea victoria. It is reported to be a rapidly-maturing monomer with moderate acid sensitivity.
    972..2225    +  CDS            Arrb1: ARRB1_RAT - Experimental evidence at protein level: Swiss-Prot protein existence level 1. Functions in regulating agonist-mediated G-protein coupled receptor (GPCR) signaling by mediating both receptor desensitization and resensitization processes. During homologous desensitization, beta- arrestins bind to the GPRK-phosphorylated receptor and sterically preclude its coupling to the cognate G-protein; the binding appears to require additional receptor determinants exposed only in the active receptor conformation. The beta-arrestins target many receptors for internalization by acting as endocyti
   2229..2272    +  misc_feature   MCS (fragment): multiple cloning site
   2289..2373    +  CDS            large T antigen (fragment): large T antigen from SV40 (simian virus 40)
   2396..2517    +  polyA_signal   SV40 poly(A) signal: SV40 polyadenylation signal
   2551..2979    -  rep_origin     f1 ori (sequence partly withheld): f1 bacteriophage origin of replication; arrow indicates direction of (+) strand synthesis
   3006..3110    +  promoter       AmpR promoter: bla
   3112..3469    +  promoter       SV40 promoter: SV40 enhancer and early promoter
   3504..4298    +  CDS            NeoR/KanR: aminoglycoside phosphotransferase from Tn5; aph(3')-II (or nptII); confers resistance to neomycin, kanamycin, and G418 (Geneticin®)
   4319..4471    +  CDS            ble (fragment): BLE_KLEPN - Experimental evidence at protein level: Swiss-Prot protein existence level 1. Binding protein with a strong affinity to the bleomycin family of antibiotics. Binds to CL990; an antimitotic-antibiotic compound. From Klebsiella pneumoniae.
   4530..4577    +  polyA_signal   HSV TK poly(A) signal: herpes simplex virus thymidine kinase polyadenylation signal (Cole and Stacy, 1985)
   4668..4684    -  polyA_signal   bGH poly(A) signal (fragment): bovine growth hormone polyadenylation signal
   4906..5494    +  rep_origin     ori: high-copy-number ColE1/pMB1/pBR322/pUC origin of replication
   5669..5972    +  enhancer       CMV enhancer: human cytomegalovirus immediate early enhancer
