[The description below was written by a language model from this plasmid's Addgene catalogue record and pLannotate feature annotations shown in this document.]
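Description:
mVenus-RnBarr1 is a mammalian expression plasmid built on the pEGFP-C1 backbone, in which the original fluorescent protein has been replaced by mVenus, a monomeric, rapidly maturing yellow fluorescent protein derived from Aequorea victoria. The rat beta-arrestin 1 coding sequence (Arrb1) sits immediately downstream of mVenus, separated by only a few nucleotides. The product is therefore expected to be an N-terminally mVenus-tagged beta-arrestin 1 fusion. Transcription is driven by the human cytomegalovirus immediate early enhancer and promoter, which span the numbering origin of the circular sequence, and is terminated by the SV40 polyadenylation signal. A remnant of the multiple cloning site lies after the insert. The record says the insert was cloned with restriction enzymes but does not identify the sites.

The plasmid of about 6 kb replicates in E. coli at high copy from a ColE1/pUC-type origin and also carries an f1 phage origin. Selection relies on a single Tn5 aminoglycoside phosphotransferase gene (NeoR/KanR) placed behind tandem bacterial (bla) and SV40 early promoters and followed by the HSV TK polyadenylation signal. This gene confers kanamycin resistance in bacteria and can confer G418 resistance in transfected mammalian cells. The short annotated fragments of SV40 large T antigen, ble and the bGH poly(A) signal appear to be backbone remnants or partial matches rather than functional elements.

The stated purpose is visualization of beta-arrestin 1. Beta-arrestins bind activated, phosphorylated G-protein-coupled receptors and mediate their desensitization and internalization. A fluorescent fusion of this kind is typically used in live-cell imaging to follow arrestin localization and its recruitment to receptors.
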