Addgene plasmid #137796: mVenus-RnBarr1
Purpose: Visualization of beta-arrestin1
Depositing lab: Dorus Gadella. Depositing organization: University of Amsterdam. Publication: Not So Dry After All: DRY Mutants of the AT1A Receptor and H1 Receptor Can Induce G-Protein-Dependent Signaling. Pietraszewska-Bogiel A, Joosen L, Chertkova AO, Goedhart J. ACS Omega. 2020 Feb 3;5(6):2648-2659. doi: 10.1021/acsomega.9b03146. eCollection 2020 Feb 18. PubMed 32095688.
Backbone
  Vector backbone: pEGFP-C1
  Vector type: Mammalian Expression
Growth in bacteria
  Bacterial resistance: Kanamycin, 50 μg/mL
  Growth temperature: 37°C
  Growth strain: DH5alpha
  Copy number: High Copy
Gene/Insert
  Gene/Insert name: Rat beta-arrestin 1
  Species: R. norvegicus (rat)
  Entrez Gene: Arrb1 (a.k.a. BARRES)
  Promoter: CMV
  Cloning method: Restriction Enzyme; 5′ cloning site Unknown (unknown if destroyed)
Terms and licenses: Academic/Nonprofit Terms; Industry Terms: Not Available to Industry
How to cite: mVenus-RnBarr1 was a gift from Dorus Gadella (Addgene plasmid # 137796 ; http://n2t.net/addgene:137796 ; RRID:Addgene_137796)
